Addgene plasmid #15246: pNICE-NL2(-)
Depositing lab: Peter Scheiffele. Depositing organization: Columbia University. Publication: Alternative splicing controls selective trans-synaptic interactions of the neuroligin-neurexin complex. Chih B, Gollan L, Scheiffele P. Neuron. 2006 Jul 20. 51(2):171-8. 10.1016/j.neuron.2006.06.005 PubMed 16846852.
Backbone
  Vector backbone: pNICE
  Backbone size w/o insert (bp): 4014
  Vector type: Mammalian Expression
  Selectable markers: Neomycin (select with G418)
Growth in bacteria
  Bacterial resistance: Kanamycin, 50 μg/mL
  Growth temperature: 37°C
  Growth strain: DH5alpha
  Copy number: High Copy
Gene/Insert
  Gene/Insert name: Neuroligin 2(-) (alt names: Nlgn2(-); Nlgn2)
  Species: M. musculus (mouse)
  Insert size (bp): 2586
  GenBank ID: NM_198862
  Entrez Gene: Nlgn2 (a.k.a. NL2, NLG2)
  Tag / fusion protein: HA (N terminal on insert)
  Cloning method: Restriction Enzyme
  Sequencing primers: 5′ cgcaaatgggcggtaggcgtgt; 3′ aagcaagtaaaacctctacaaatg
Resource information
  A portion of this plasmid was derived from a plasmid made by: NL2(-) cDNA clone is from Invitrogen
Terms and licenses: Academic/Nonprofit Terms; Industry Terms: Not Available to Industry
How to cite: pNICE-NL2(-) was a gift from Peter Scheiffele (Addgene plasmid # 15246 ; http://n2t.net/addgene:15246 ; RRID:Addgene_15246)
