[The description below was written by a language model from this plasmid's Addgene catalogue record and pLannotate feature annotations shown in this document.]
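Description:
pNICE-NL2(-) is a mammalian expression plasmid of about 6.6 kb, built on the pNICE backbone, that carries a mouse neuroligin 2 (Nlgn2) cDNA. The insert is placed downstream of the human cytomegalovirus immediate early enhancer and promoter and is followed by an SV40 polyadenylation signal, an arrangement that gives strong constitutive expression in transfected mammalian cells. The record lists an HA epitope tag at the N-terminal end of the insert. The tag is not annotated separately in the feature table, where the recognised Nlgn2 coding region begins some distance downstream of the cloning-site remnant. The automated annotation matched this coding sequence to the rat NLGN2 protein entry, but the catalogue identifies the species as mouse. The "(-)" in the name denotes the particular splice form of the cDNA, although the record does not spell out which segment is absent.

The plasmid replicates in E. coli at high copy from a ColE1/pUC-type origin and also contains an f1 phage origin. A single Tn5 aminoglycoside phosphotransferase gene (NeoR/KanR) serves both hosts. A bacterial bla-type promoter drives it for kanamycin selection, and the adjacent SV40 enhancer/early promoter, paired with an HSV TK polyadenylation signal, drives it for G418 selection of stably transfected mammalian cells. The short large T antigen, ble and bGH poly(A) fragments in the table appear to be backbone remnants.

Neuroligin 2 is a postsynaptic transmembrane adhesion protein that binds neurexins. The associated publication concerns how alternative splicing controls selective neuroligin–neurexin interactions across the synapse. This suggests the plasmid is used to express epitope-tagged NL2 in cultured cells or neurons so that its localisation, binding and synapse-organising activity can be studied.
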