Features (pLannotate 1.2.2; 14 found; start..end, strand, type, name):
     61..364     +  enhancer       CMV enhancer: human cytomegalovirus immediate early enhancer
    365..568     +  promoter       CMV promoter: human cytomegalovirus (CMV) immediate early promoter
    591..623     +  misc_feature   MCS (fragment): multiple cloning site
    800..3217    +  CDS            Nlgn2: NLGN2_RAT - Experimental evidence at protein level: Swiss-Prot protein existence level 1. Transmembrane scaffolding protein involved in cell-cell interactions via its interactions with neurexin family members. Mediates cell-cell interactions both in neurons and in other types of cells, such as Langerhans beta cells. Plays a role in synapse function and synaptic signal transmission, especially via gamma-aminobutyric acid receptors (GABA(A) receptors). Functions by recruiting and clustering synaptic proteins. Promotes clustering of postsynaptic GABRG2 and GPHN. Promotes clustering of postsynapti
   3282..3365    +  CDS            large T antigen (fragment): large T antigen from SV40 (simian virus 40)
   3388..3509    +  polyA_signal   SV40 poly(A) signal: SV40 polyadenylation signal
   3543..3971    -  rep_origin     f1 ori (sequence partly withheld): f1 bacteriophage origin of replication; arrow indicates direction of (+) strand synthesis
   3998..4102    +  promoter       AmpR promoter: bla
   4104..4461    +  promoter       SV40 promoter: SV40 enhancer and early promoter
   4496..5290    +  CDS            NeoR/KanR: aminoglycoside phosphotransferase from Tn5; aph(3')-II (or nptII); confers resistance to neomycin, kanamycin, and G418 (Geneticin®)
   5311..5463    +  CDS            ble (fragment): BLE_KLEPN - Experimental evidence at protein level: Swiss-Prot protein existence level 1. Binding protein with a strong affinity to the bleomycin family of antibiotics. Binds to CL990; an antimitotic-antibiotic compound. From Klebsiella pneumoniae.
   5522..5569    +  polyA_signal   HSV TK poly(A) signal: herpes simplex virus thymidine kinase polyadenylation signal (Cole and Stacy, 1985)
   5660..5676    -  polyA_signal   bGH poly(A) signal (fragment): bovine growth hormone polyadenylation signal
   5898..6486    +  rep_origin     ori: high-copy-number ColE1/pMB1/pBR322/pUC origin of replication
>Addgene plasmid #15246 | pNICE-NL2(-) | depositor full sequence | sequence record 8230 | Author sequence
TAGTTATTAATAGTAATCAATTACGGGGTCATTAGTTCATAGCCCATATATGGAGTTCCGCGTTACATAA
CTTACGGTAAATGGCCCGCCTGGCTGACCGCCCAACGACCCCCGCCCATTGACGTCAATAATGACGTATG
TTCCCATAGTAACGCCAATAGGGACTTTCCATTGACGTCAATGGGTGGAGTATTTACGGTAAACTGCCCA
CTTGGCAGTACATCAAGTGTATCATATGCCAAGTACGCCCCCTATTGACGTCAATGACGGTAAATGGCCC
GCCTGGCATTATGCCCAGTACATGACCTTATGGGACTTTCCTACTTGGCAGTACATCTACGTATTAGTCA
TCGCTATTACCATGGTGATGCGGTTTTGGCAGTACATCAATGGGCGTGGATAGCGGTTTGACTCACGGGG
ATTTCCAAGTCTCCACCCCATTGACGTCAATGGGAGTTTGTTTTGGCACCAAAATCAACGGGACTTTCCA
AAATGTCGTAACAACTCCGCCCCATTGACGCAAATGGGCGGTAGGCGTGTACGGTGGGAGGTCTATATAA
GCAGAGCTGGTTTAGTGAACCGTCAGATCCGCTAGCGCTACCGGACTCAGATCTCGAGCTCAAAGCTTGG
GACCATGGCACTTCCCAGATGCATGTGGCCAAATTATGTTTGGAGAGCTATGATGGCATGTGTGGTCCAC
AGGGGATCCGGTGCCCCATTGACTCTCTGCTTGTTGGGATGTTTGCTACAGACTTTTCACGTACTCTCTC
AAAAGTATCCATACGACGTTCCGGACTACGCACAACGGGGAGGAGGGGGTCCCGGCGGCGGCGCCCCGGG
CGGCCCAGGCCTGGGCCTCGGCAGCCTCGGGGAGGAGCGCTTCCCCGTGGTGAACACAGCCTACGGGCGA
GTGCGCGGTGTGCGGCGCGAGCTCAACAACGAGATCCTGGGCCCGGTCGTGCAGTTCTTGGGCGTGCCCT
ACGCCACGCCGCCCTTGGGCGCCCGCCGCTTCCAGCCGCCTGAGGCACCTGCCTCGTGGCCCGGCGTGCG
CAACGCCACCACCCTGCCGCCCGCCTGCCCGCAGAACCTGCACGGGGCCCTGCCGGCCATCATGCTGCCT
GTGTGGTTCACCGACAACTTGGAGGCGGCCGCCACCTACGTGCAGAACCAGAGCGAGGACTGCCTGTACC
TCAACCTCTACGTGCCCACTGAGGACGATATCCGGGACTCTGGGAAGAAACCGGTCATGCTGTTTCTACA
CGGCGGCTCCTACATGGAAGGCACCGGGAACATGTTTGACGGCTCAGTCCTGGCTGCCTATGGCAATGTC
ATCGTAGCCACACTCAACTACCGTCTTGGGGTGCTCGGTTTTCTCAGCACTGGTGACCAGGCTGCAAAAG
GCAACTATGGGCTCCTGGACCAGATCCAGGCCCTGCGCTGGCTCAGTGAAAACATTGCCCACTTTGGAGG
TGACCCTGAACGCATCACTATCTTTGGGTCTGGTGCAGGGGCCTCCTGTGTCAACTTGCTGATCCTTTCC
CACCACTCAGAAGGACTGTTCCAGAAGGCCATTGCTCAAAGTGGTACTGCCATTTCCAGCTGGTCTGTCA
ACTACCAGCCGCTCAAGTACACGCGGCTGCTGGCGGCCAAAGTGGGCTGTGACCGAGAAGACAGCACTGA
AGCTGTGGAGTGTCTGCGCCGGAAGTCTTCCCGGGAGCTAGTGGACCAGGATGTACAGCCTGCCCGCTAC
CACATTGCCTTTGGGCCTGTGGTGGACGGCGACGTAGTCCCTGATGACCCCGAGATCCTCATGCAACAGG
GGGAATTCCTCAACTACGACATGCTCATTGGTGTCAACCAGGGAGAGGGTCTCAAGTTCGTGGAGGACTC
TGCAGAGAGTGAGGACGGTGTGTCTGCCAGCGCCTTTGACTTCACCGTCTCCAACTTTGTGGACAACTTG
TACGGGTACCCAGAAGGCAAGGACGTGCTTCGAGAGACCATCAAGTTCATGTACACGGACTGGGCTGACA
GGGACAATGGCGAGATGCGGCGGAAGACCCTGCTGGCGCTCTTTACCGACCACCAGTGGGTCGCCCCGGC
TGTGGCCACCGCCAAGCTGCATGCCGACTACCAGTCCCCCGTCTACTTTTACACTTTCTACCACCACTGC
CAGGCAGAGGGCCGGCCAGAGTGGGCAGACGCAGCGCACGGGGACGAGCTGCCCTACGTCTTTGGTGTCC
CCATGGTGGGCGCCACTGACCTCTTCCCCTGCAACTTCTCCAAGAACGATGTCATGCTCAGCGCAGTAGT
CATGACCTACTGGACCAACTTCGCCAAGACTGGTGACCCCAACCAGCCTGTGCCACAGGACACCAAGTTC
ATCCACACCAAGCCCAACCGCTTTGAAGAGGTAGTGTGGAGCAAGTTCAACAGCAAGGAAAAGCAGTATC
TGCACATAGGCTTGAAACCACGCGTGCGCGACAACTACCGTGCCAACAAGGTGGCCTTCTGGCTGGAGCT
CGTGCCCCACCTGCACAACCTGCACACAGAGCTCTTCACCACCACCACTCGCCTGCCTCCCTATGCCACA
CGCTGGCCACCTCGCACACCTGGTCCTGGCACTTCCGGCACACGCCGTCCTCCCCCACCTGCCACTCTGC
CACCTGAGTCTGATATTGACCTAGGCCCAAGGGCCTATGACCGCTTCCCCGGTGACTCGAGGGACTACTC
CACGGAGCTAAGCGTGACTGTGGCAGTGGGTGCCTCCCTCCTCTTCCTCAACATCCTTGCCTTTGCCGCC
CTCTATTACAAGCGGGACCGGCGCCAGGAGCTGCGGTGCCGGAGGCTTAGCCCACCAGGAGGCTCAGGCT
CAGGTGTGCCTGGTGGGGGCCCCCTGCTTCCCACTGCTGGCCGTGAGCTACCCCCGGAGGAGGAGCTAGT
ATCGCTGCAGCTGAAGCGGGGTGGTGGTGTTGGGGCGGACCCTGCTGAGGCCCTGCGCCCTGCCTGTCCA
CCCGACTATACCCTGGCCTTGCGCCGGGCACCGGACGATGTGCCTCTCTTGGCCCCCGGGGCCCTAACCC
TGCTGCCTAGTGGCCTGGGGCCCCCGCCCCCGCCCCCACCCCCTTCTCTCCATCCCTTTGGGCCCTTCCC
ACCCCCACCCCCTACTGCTACCAGCCACAACAACACGCTACCCCATCCCCACTCCACCACTCGGGTATAG
GGGGCGGCTTTGGGAGGTCTGCCTCCCTAACCCTCCAATCACTAGTGCGGCCGCGACTCTAGATCATAAT
CAGCCATACCACATTTGTAGAGGTTTTACTTGCTTTAAAAAACCTCCCACACCTCCCCCTGAACCTGAAA
CATAAAATGAATGCAATTGTTGTTGTTAACTTGTTTATTGCAGCTTATAATGGTTACAAATAAAGCAATA
GCATCACAAATTTCACAAATAAAGCATTTTTTTCACTGCATTCTAGTTGTGGTTTGTCCAAACTCATCAA
TGTATCTTAAGGCGTAAATTGTAAGCGTTAATATTTTGTTAAAATTCGCGTTAAATTTTTGTTAAATCAG
CTCATTTTTTAACCAATAGGCCGAAATCGGCAAAATCCCTTATAAATCAAAAGAATAGACCGAGATAGGG
T
[37 nt withheld, positions 3642-3678]
AAAGAACGTGGACTCCAACGTCAAAGG
[49 nt withheld, positions 3706-3754]
T
[91 nt withheld, positions 3756-3846]
G
[124 nt withheld, positions 3848-3971]
CAGGTGGCACTTTTCGGGGAAATGTGCGCGGAACCCCTATTTGTTTATTTTTCTAAATACATTCAAATAT
GTATCCGCTCATGAGACAATAACCCTGATAAATGCTTCAATAATATTGAAAAAGGAAGAGTCCTGAGGCG
GAAAGAACCAGCTGTGGAATGTGTGTCAGTTAGGGTGTGGAAAGTCCCCAGGCTCCCCAGCAGGCAGAAG
TATGCAAAGCATGCATCTCAATTAGTCAGCAACCAGGTGTGGAAAGTCCCCAGGCTCCCCAGCAGGCAGA
AGTATGCAAAGCATGCATCTCAATTAGTCAGCAACCATAGTCCCGCCCCTAACTCCGCCCATCCCGCCCC
TAACTCCGCCCAGTTCCGCCCATTCTCCGCCCCATGGCTGACTAATTTTTTTTATTTATGCAGAGGCCGA
GGCCGCCTCGGCCTCTGAGCTATTCCAGAAGTAGTGAGGAGGCTTTTTTGGAGGCCTAGGCTTTTGCAAA
GATCGATCAAGAGACAGGATGAGGATCGTTTCGCATGATTGAACAAGATGGATTGCACGCAGGTTCTCCG
GCCGCTTGGGTGGAGAGGCTATTCGGCTATGACTGGGCACAACAGACAATCGGCTGCTCTGATGCCGCCG
TGTTCCGGCTGTCAGCGCAGGGGCGCCCGGTTCTTTTTGTCAAGACCGACCTGTCCGGTGCCCTGAATGA
ACTGCAAGACGAGGCAGCGCGGCTATCGTGGCTGGCCACGACGGGCGTTCCTTGCGCAGCTGTGCTCGAC
GTTGTCACTGAAGCGGGAAGGGACTGGCTGCTATTGGGCGAAGTGCCGGGGCAGGATCTCCTGTCATCTC
ACCTTGCTCCTGCCGAGAAAGTATCCATCATGGCTGATGCAATGCGGCGGCTGCATACGCTTGATCCGGC
TACCTGCCCATTCGACCACCAAGCGAAACATCGCATCGAGCGAGCACGTACTCGGATGGAAGCCGGTCTT
GTCGATCAGGATGATCTGGACGAAGAGCATCAGGGGCTCGCGCCAGCCGAACTGTTCGCCAGGCTCAAGG
CGAGCATGCCCGACGGCGAGGATCTCGTCGTGACCCATGGCGATGCCTGCTTGCCGAATATCATGGTGGA
AAATGGCCGCTTTTCTGGATTCATCGACTGTGGCCGGCTGGGTGTGGCGGACCGCTATCAGGACATAGCG
TTGGCTACCCGTGATATTGCTGAAGAGCTTGGCGGCGAATGGGCTGACCGCTTCCTCGTGCTTTACGGTA
TCGCCGCTCCCGATTCGCAGCGCATCGCCTTCTATCGCCTTCTTGACGAGTTCTTCTGAGCGGGACTCTG
GGGTTCGAAATGACCGACCAAGCGACGCCCAACCTGCCATCACGAGATTTCGATTCCACCGCCGCCTTCT
ATGAAAGGTTGGGCTTCGGAATCGTTTTCCGGGACGCCGGCTGGATGATCCTCCAGCGCGGGGATCTCAT
GCTGGAGTTCTTCGCCCACCCTAGGGGGAGGCTAACTGAAACACGGAAGGAGACAATACCGGAAGGAACC
CGCGCTATGACGGCAATAAAAAGACAGAATAAAACGCACGGTGTTGGGTCGTTTGTTCATAAACGCGGGG
TTCGGTCCCAGGGCTGGCACTCTGTCGATACCCCACCGAGACCCCATTGGGGCCAATACGCCCGCGTTTC
TTCCTTTTCCCCACCCCACCCCCCAAGTTCGGGTGAAGGCCCAGGGCTCGCAGCCAACGTCGGGGCGGCA
GGCCCTGCCATAGCCTCAGGTTACTCATATATACTTTAGATTGATTTAAAACTTCATTTTTAATTTAAAA
GGATCTAGGTGAAGATCCTTTTTGATAATCTCATGACCAAAATCCCTTAACGTGAGTTTTCGTTCCACTG
AGCGTCAGACCCCGTAGAAAAGATCAAAGGATCTTCTTGAGATCCTTTTTTTCTGCGCGTAATCTGCTGC
TTGCAAACAAAAAAACCACCGCTACCAGCGGTGGTTTGTTTGCCGGATCAAGAGCTACCAACTCTTTTTC
CGAAGGTAACTGGCTTCAGCAGAGCGCAGATACCAAATACTGTCCTTCTAGTGTAGCCGTAGTTAGGCCA
CCACTTCAAGAACTCTGTAGCACCGCCTACATACCTCGCTCTGCTAATCCTGTTACCAGTGGCTGCTGCC
AGTGGCGATAAGTCGTGTCTTACCGGGTTGGACTCAAGACGATAGTTACCGGATAAGGCGCAGCGGTCGG
GCTGAACGGGGGGTTCGTGCACACAGCCCAGCTTGGAGCGAACGACCTACACCGAACTGAGATACCTACA
GCGTGAGCTATGAGAAAGCGCCACGCTTCCCGAAGGGAGAAAGGCGGACAGGTATCCGGTAAGCGGCAGG
GTCGGAACAGGAGAGCGCACGAGGGAGCTTCCAGGGGGAAACGCCTGGTATCTTTATAGTCCTGTCGGGT
TTCGCCACCTCTGACTTGAGCGTCGATTTTTGTGATGCTCGTCAGGGGGGCGGAGCCTATGGAAAAACGC
CAGCAACGCGGCCTTTTTACGGTTCCTGGCCTTTTGCTGGCCTTTTGCTCACATGTTCTTTCCTGCGTTA
TCCCCTGATTCTGTGGATAACCGTATTACCGCCATGCAT
