>Addgene plasmid #15246 | pNICE-NL2(-) | addgene partial sequence | sequence record 21710 | 15246 with CMV-F
CNTTGGAANATTAGCAGAGCTGGTTAGTGAAACCGTCAGATCCGCTAGCGCTACCGGACTCAGATCTCGA
GCTCAAGCTTGGGACCATGGCACTTCCCAGATGCATGTGGCCAAATTATGTTTGGAGAGCTATGATGGCA
TGTGTGGTCCACAGGGGATCCGGTGCCCCATTGACTCTCTGCTTGTTGGGATGTTTGCTACAGACTTTTC
ACGTACTCTCTCAAAAGTATCCATACGACGTTCCGGACTACGCACAACGGGGAGGAGGGGGTCCCGGCGG
CGGCGCCCCGGGCGGCCCAGGCCTGGGCCTCGGCAGCCTCGGGGAGGAGCGCTTCCCCGTGGTGAACACA
GCCTACGGGCGAGTGCGCGGTGTGCGGCGCGAGCTCAACAACGAGATCCTGGGCCCGGTCGTGCAGTTCT
TGGGCGTGCCCTACGCCACGCCGCCCTTGGGCGCCCGCCGCTTCCAGCCGCCTGAGGCACCTGCCTCGTG
GCCCGGCGTGCGCAACGCCACCACCCTGCCGCCCGCCTGCCCGCAGAACCTGCACGGGGCCCTGCCGGCC
ATCATGCTGCCTGTGTGGTTCACCGACAACTTGGAGGCGGCCGCCACCTACGTGCAGAACCAGAGCGAGG
ACTGCCTGTACCTCAACCTCTACGTGCCCACTGAGGACGATATCCGGGACTCTGGGAAGAAACCGGTCAT
GCTGTTTCTACACGGCGGCTCCTACATGGAANGCACCGGGAACATGTTTGACGGCTCAGTCCTGGCTGCN
GNANACA
